>Addgene plasmid #112862 | pAAV2/1 | addgene full sequence | sequence record 421935 | Addgene NGS Result
GCTGCGCAACTGTTGGGAAGGGCGATCGGTGCGGGCCTCTTCGCTATTACGCCAGCTGGCGAAAGGGGGA
TGTGCTGCAAGGCGATTAAGTTGGGTAACGCCAGGGTTTTCCCAGTCACGACGTTGTAAAACGACGGCCA
GTGAGCGCGCGTAATACGACTCACTATAGGGCGAATTGGGTACCGGGCCCCCCCTCGAGGTCGACGGTAT
CGGGGGAGCTCGCAGGGTCTCCATTTTGAAGCGGGAGGTTTGAACGCGCAGCCGCCATGCCGGGGTTTTA
CGAGATTGTGATTAAGGTCCCCAGCGACCTTGACGAGCATCTGCCCGGCATTTCTGACAGCTTTGTGAAC
TGGGTGGCCGAGAAGGAATGGGAGTTGCCGCCAGATTCTGACATGGATCTGAATCTGATTGAGCAGGCAC
CCCTGACCGTGGCCGAGAAGCTGCAGCGCGACTTTCTGACGGAATGGCGCCGTGTGAGTAAGGCCCCGGA
GGCTCTTTTCTTTGTGCAATTTGAGAAGGGAGAGAGCTACTTCCACATGCACGTGCTCGTGGAAACCACC
GGGGTGAAATCCATGGTTTTGGGACGTTTCCTGAGTCAGATTCGCGAAAAACTGATTCAGAGAATTTACC
GCGGGATCGAGCCGACTTTGCCAAACTGGTTCGCGGTCACAAAGACCAGAAATGGCGCCGGAGGCGGGAA
CAAGGTGGTGGATGAGTGCTACATCCCCAATTACTTGCTCCCCAAAACCCAGCCTGAGCTCCAGTGGGCG
TGGACTAATATGGAACAGTATTTAAGCGCCTGTTTGAATCTCACGGAGCGTAAACGGTTGGTGGCGCAGC
ATCTGACGCACGTGTCGCAGACGCAGGAGCAGAACAAAGAGAATCAGAATCCCAATTCTGATGCGCCGGT
GATCAGATCAAAAACTTCAGCCAGGTACATGGAGCTGGTCGGGTGGCTCGTGGACAAGGGGATTACCTCG
GAGAAGCAGTGGATCCAGGAGGACCAGGCCTCATACATCTCCTTCAATGCGGCCTCCAACTCGCGGTCCC
AAATCAAGGCTGCCTTGGACAATGCGGGAAAGATTATGAGCCTGACTAAAACCGCCCCCGACTACCTGGT
GGGCCAGCAGCCCGTGGAGGACATTTCCAGCAATCGGATTTATAAAATTTTGGAACTAAACGGGTACGAT
CCCCAATATGCGGCTTCCGTCTTTCTGGGATGGGCCACGAAAAAGTTCGGCAAGAGGAACACCATCTGGC
TGTTTGGGCCTGCAACTACCGGGAAGACCAACATCGCGGAGGCCATAGCCCACACTGTGCCCTTCTACGG
GTGCGTAAACTGGACCAATGAGAACTTTCCCTTCAACGACTGTGTCGACAAGATGGTGATCTGGTGGGAG
GAGGGGAAGATGACCGCCAAGGTCGTGGAGTCGGCCAAAGCCATTCTCGGAGGAAGCAAGGTGCGCGTGG
ACCAGAAATGCAAGTCCTCGGCCCAGATAGACCCGACTCCCGTGATCGTCACCTCCAACACCAACATGTG
CGCCGTGATTGACGGGAACTCAACGACCTTCGAACACCAGCAGCCGTTGCAAGACCGGATGTTCAAATTT
GAACTCACCCGCCGTCTGGATCATGACTTTGGGAAGGTCACCAAGCAGGAAGTCAAAGACTTTTTCCGGT
GGGCAAAGGATCACGTGGTTGAGGTGGAGCATGAATTCTACGTCAAAAAGGGTGGAGCCAAGAAAAGACC
CGCCCCCAGTGACGCAGATATAAGTGAGCCCAAACGGGTGCGCGAGTCAGTTGCGCAGCCATCGACGTCA
GACGCGGAAGCTTCGATCAACTACGCAGACAGGTACCAAAACAAATGTTCTCGTCACGTGGGCATGAATC
TGATGCTGTTTCCCTGCAGACAATGCGAGAGAATGAATCAGAATTCAAATATCTGCTTCACTCACGGACA
GAAAGACTGTTTAGAGTGCTTTCCCGTGTCAGAATCTCAACCCGTTTCTGTCGTCAAAAAGGCGTATCAG
AAACTGTGCTACATTCATCATATCATGGGAAAGGTGCCAGACGCTTGCACTGCCTGCGATCTGGTCAATG
TGGATTTGGATGACTGCATCTTTGAACAATAAATGATTTAAATCAGGTATGGCTGCCGATGGTTATCTTC
CAGATTGGCTCGAGGACAACCTCTCTGAGGGCATTCGCGAGTGGTGGGACTTGAAACCTGGAGCCCCGAA
GCCCAAAGCCAACCAGCAAAAGCAGGACGACGGCCGGGGTCTGGTGCTTCCTGGCTACAAGTACCTCGGA
CCCTTCAACGGACTCGACAAGGGGGAGCCCGTCAACGCGGCGGACGCAGCGGCCCTCGAGCACGACAAGG
CCTACGACCAGCAGCTCAAAGCGGGTGACAATCCGTACCTGCGGTATAACCACGCCGACGCCGAGTTTCA
GGAGCGTCTGCAAGAAGATACGTCTTTTGGGGGCAACCTCGGGCGAGCAGTCTTCCAGGCCAAGAAGCGG
GTTCTCGAACCTCTCGGTCTGGTTGAGGAAGGCGCTAAGACGGCTCCTGGAAAGAAACGTCCGGTAGAGC
AGTCGCCACAAGAGCCAGACTCCTCCTCGGGCATCGGCAAGACAGGCCAGCAGCCCGCTAAAAAGAGACT
CAATTTTGGTCAGACTGGCGACTCAGAGTCAGTCCCCGATCCACAACCTCTCGGAGAACCTCCAGCAACC
CCCGCTGCTGTGGGACCTACTACAATGGCTTCAGGCGGTGGCGCACCAATGGCAGACAATAACGAAGGCG
CCGACGGAGTGGGTAATGCCTCAGGAAATTGGCATTGCGATTCCACATGGCTGGGCGACAGAGTCATCAC
CACCAGCACCCGCACCTGGGCCTTGCCCACCTACAATAACCACCTCTACAAGCAAATCTCCAGTGCTTCA
ACGGGGGCCAGCAACGACAACCACTACTTCGGCTACAGCACCCCCTGGGGGTATTTTGATTTCAACAGAT
TCCACTGCCACTTTTCACCACGTGACTGGCAGCGACTCATCAACAACAATTGGGGATTCCGGCCCAAGAG
ACTCAACTTCAAACTCTTCAACATCCAAGTCAAGGAGGTCACGACGAATGATGGCGTCACAACCATCGCT
AATAACCTTACCAGCACGGTTCAAGTCTTCTCGGACTCGGAGTACCAGCTTCCGTACGTCCTCGGCTCTG
CGCACCAGGGCTGCCTCCCTCCGTTCCCGGCGGACGTGTTCATGATTCCGCAATACGGCTACCTGACGCT
CAACAATGGCAGCCAAGCCGTGGGACGTTCATCCTTTTACTGCCTGGAATATTTCCCTTCTCAGATGCTG
AGAACGGGCAACAACTTTACCTTCAGCTACACCTTTGAGGAAGTGCCTTTCCACAGCAGCTACGCGCACA
GCCAGAGCCTGGACCGGCTGATGAATCCTCTCATCGACCAATACCTGTATTACCTGAACAGAACTCAAAA
TCAGTCCGGAAGTGCCCAAAACAAGGACTTGCTGTTTAGCCGTGGGTCTCCAGCTGGCATGTCTGTTCAG
CCCAAAAACTGGCTACCTGGACCCTGTTATCGGCAGCAGCGCGTTTCTAAAACAAAAACAGACAACAACA
ACAGCAATTTTACCTGGACTGGTGCTTCAAAATATAACCTCAATGGGCGTGAATCCATCATCAACCCTGG
CACTGCTATGGCCTCACACAAAGACGACGAAGACAAGTTCTTTCCCATGAGCGGTGTCATGATTTTTGGA
AAAGAGAGCGCCGGAGCTTCAAACACTGCATTGGACAATGTCATGATTACAGACGAAGAGGAAATTAAAG
CCACTAACCCTGTGGCCACCGAAAGATTTGGGACCGTGGCAGTCAATTTCCAGAGCAGCAGCACAGACCC
TGCGACCGGAGATGTGCATGCTATGGGAGCATTACCTGGCATGGTGTGGCAAGATAGAGACGTGTACCTG
CAGGGTCCCATTTGGGCCAAAATTCCTCACACAGATGGACACTTTCACCCGTCTCCTCTTATGGGCGGCT
TTGGACTCAAGAACCCGCCTCCTCAGATCCTCATCAAAAACACGCCTGTTCCTGCGAATCCTCCGGCGGA
GTTTTCAGCTACAAAGTTTGCTTCATTCATCACCCAATACTCCACAGGACAAGTGAGTGTGGAAATTGAA
TGGGAGCTGCAGAAAGAAAACAGCAAGCGCTGGAATCCCGAAGTGCAGTACACATCCAATTATGCAAAAT
CTGCCAACGTTGATTTTACTGTGGACAACAATGGACTTTATACTGAGCCTCGCCCCATTGGCACCCGTTA
CCTTACCCGTCCCCTGTAATTACGTGTTAATCAATAAACCGGTTGATTCGTTTCAGTTGAACTTTGGTCT
CCTGTCCTTCTTATCTTATCGGTTACCATGGTTATAGCTTACACATTAACTGCTTGGTTGCGCTTCGCGA
TAAAAGACTTACGTCATCGGGTTACCCCTAGGGGGATCCACTAGTTCTAGAGGTCCTGTATTAGAGGTCA
CGTGAGTGTTTTGCGACATTTTGCGACACCATGTGGTCACGCTGGGTATTTAAGCCCGAGTGAGCACGCA
GGGTCTCCATTTTGAAGCGGGAGGTTTGAACGCGCAGCCGCCAAGCCGAATTCTGCAGATATCCATCACA
CTGGCGGCCGCTCGACTAGAGCGGCCGCCACCGCGGTGGAGCTCCAGCTTTTGTTCCCTTTAGTGAGGGT
TAATTGCGCGCTTGGCGTAATCATGGTCATAGCTGTTTCCTGTGTGAAATTGTTATCCGCTCACAATTCC
ACACAACATACGAGCCGGAAGCATAAAGTGTAAAGCCTGGGGTGCCTAATGAGTGAGCTAACTCACATTA
ATTGCGTTGCGCTCACTGCCCGCTTTCCAGTCGGGAAACCTGTCGTGCCAGCTGCATTAATGAATCGGCC
AACGCGCGGGGAGAGGCGGTTTGCGTATTGGGCGCTCTTCCGCTTCCTCGCTCACTGACTCGCTGCGCTC
GGTCGTTCGGCTGCGGCGAGCGGTATCAGCTCACTCAAAGGCGGTAATACGGTTATCCACAGAATCAGGG
GATAACGCAGGAAAGAACATGTGAGCAAAAGGCCAGCAAAAGGCCAGGAACCGTAAAAAGGCCGCGTTGC
TGGCGTTTTTCCATAGGCTCCGCCCCCCTGACGAGCATCACAAAAATCGACGCTCAAGTCAGAGGTGGCG
AAACCCGACAGGACTATAAAGATACCAGGCGTTTCCCCCTGGAAGCTCCCTCGTGCGCTCTCCTGTTCCG
ACCCTGCCGCTTACCGGATACCTGTCCGCCTTTCTCCCTTCGGGAAGCGTGGCGCTTTCTCATAGCTCAC
GCTGTAGGTATCTCAGTTCGGTGTAGGTCGTTCGCTCCAAGCTGGGCTGTGTGCACGAACCCCCCGTTCA
GCCCGACCGCTGCGCCTTATCCGGTAACTATCGTCTTGAGTCCAACCCGGTAAGACACGACTTATCGCCA
CTGGCAGCAGCCACTGGTAACAGGATTAGCAGAGCGAGGTATGTAGGCGGTGCTACAGAGTTCTTGAAGT
GGTGGCCTAACTACGGCTACACTAGAAGAACAGTATTTGGTATCTGCGCTCTGCTGAAGCCAGTTACCTT
CGGAAAAAGAGTTGGTAGCTCTTGATCCGGCAAACAAACCACCGCTGGTAGCGGTGGTTTTTTTGTTTGC
AAGCAGCAGATTACGCGCAGAAAAAAAGGATCTCAAGAAGATCCTTTGATCTTTTCTACGGGGTCTGACG
CTCAGTGGAACGAAAACTCACGTTAAGGGATTTTGGTCATGAGATTATCAAAAAGGATCTTCACCTAGAT
CCTTTTAAATTAAAAATGAAGTTTTAAATCAATCTAAAGTATATATGAGTAAACTTGGTCTGACAGTTAC
CAATGCTTAATCAGTGAGGCACCTATCTCAGCGATCTGTCTATTTCGTTCATCCATAGTTGCCTGACTCC
CCGTCGTGTAGATAACTACGATACGGGAGGGCTTACCATCTGGCCCCAGTGCTGCAATGATACCGCGAGA
CCCACGCTCACCGGCTCCAGATTTATCAGCAATAAACCAGCCAGCCGGAAGGGCCGAGCGCAGAAGTGGT
CCTGCAACTTTATCCGCCTCCATCCAGTCTATTAATTGTTGCCGGGAAGCTAGAGTAAGTAGTTCGCCAG
TTAATAGTTTGCGCAACGTTGTTGCCATTGCTACAGGCATCGTGGTGTCACGCTCGTCGTTTGGTATGGC
TTCATTCAGCTCCGGTTCCCAACGATCAAGGCGAGTTACATGATCCCCCATGTTGTGCAAAAAAGCGGTT
AGCTCCTTCGGTCCTCCGATCGTTGTCAGAAGTAAGTTGGCCGCAGTGTTATCACTCATGGTTATGGCAG
CACTGCATAATTCTCTTACTGTCATGCCATCCGTAAGATGCTTTTCTGTGACTGGTGAGTACTCAACCAA
GTCATTCTGAGAATAGTGTATGCGGCGACCGAGTTGCTCTTGCCCGGCGTCAATACGGGATAATACCGCG
CCACATAGCAGAACTTTAAAAGTGCTCATCATTGGAAAACGTTCTTCGGGGCGAAAACTCTCAAGGATCT
TACCGCTGTTGAGATCCAGTTCGATGTAACCCACTCGTGCACCCAACTGATCTTCAGCATCTTTTACTTT
CACCAGCGTTTCTGGGTGAGCAAAAACAGGAAGGCAAAATGCCGCAAAAAAGGGAATAAGGGCGACACGG
AAATGTTGAATACTCATACTCTTCCTTTTTCAATATTATTGAAGCATTTATCAGGGTTATTGTCTCATGA
GCGGATACATATTTGAATGTATTTAGAAAAATAAACAAATAGGGGTTCCGCGCACATTTCCCCGAAAAGT
GCCACCTAAATTGTAAGCGTTAATATTTTGTTAAAATTCGCGTTAAATTTTTGTTAAATCAGCTCATTTT
TTAACCAATAGGCCGAAATCGGCAAAATCCCTTATAAATCAAAAGAATAGACCGAGATAGGGT
[37 nt withheld, positions 7064-7100]
AAAGAACGTGGACTCCAACGTCAAAGG
[49 nt withheld, positions 7128-7176]
T
[91 nt withheld, positions 7178-7268]
G
[124 nt withheld, positions 7270-7393]
CCCATTCGCCATTCAG
Features (pLannotate 1.2.2; 16 found; start..end, strand, type, name):
    152..170     +  promoter       T7 promoter: promoter for bacteriophage T7 RNA polymerase
    179..212     -  misc_feature   MCS (fragment): pBluescript multiple cloning site
    939..2129    +  CDS            Rep52: REP52_AAV2S - Experimental evidence at protein level: Swiss-Prot protein existence level 1. Plays a critical role during packaging of viral DNA into empty capsids, where they are thought to be part of the packaging motor complex. The single stranded genomic DNA is packaged in a 3' to 5' direction and requires the association between viral DNA and Rep40. Regulates host PKA activity by interacting with host PRKX as a mechanism to interfere with helper virus propagation and to promote its own replication. From Adeno-associated virus 2 (isolate Srivastava/1982) (AAV-2).
   2149..4356    +  CDS            VP1: CAPSD_AAV2S - Experimental evidence at protein level: Swiss-Prot protein existence level 1. Capsid protein self-assembles to form an icosahedral capsid with a T=1 symmetry, about 22 nm in diameter, and consisting of 60 copies of three size variants of the capsid protein VP1, VP2 and VP3 which differ in their N-terminus. The capsid encapsulates the genomic ssDNA. Binds to host cell heparan sulfate and uses host ITGA5-ITGB1 as coreceptor on the cell surface to provide virion attachment to target cell. This attachment induces virion internalization predominantly through clathrin-dependent endocyt
   4511..4532    -  misc_feature   MCS (fragment): pBluescript multiple cloning site
   4706..4734    -  misc_feature   MCS (fragment): pBluescript multiple cloning site
   4747..4765    -  promoter       T3 promoter: promoter for bacteriophage T3 RNA polymerase
   4810..4826    -  protein_bind   lac operator: The lac repressor binds to the lac operator to inhibit transcription in E. coli. This inhibition can be relieved by adding lactose or isopropyl-β-D-thiogalactopyranoside (IPTG). lac repressor encoded by lacI
   4834..4864    -  promoter       lac promoter: promoter for the E. coli lac operon
   4879..4900    -  protein_bind   CAP binding site: CAP binding activates transcription in the presence of cAMP. E. coli catabolite activator protein
   4913..5005    -  CDS            lacI (fragment): lac repressor; lacI; The lac repressor binds to the lac operator to inhibit transcription in E. coli. This inhibition can be relieved by adding lactose or isopropyl-β-D-thiogalactopyranoside (IPTG).
   5188..5776    -  rep_origin     ori: high-copy-number ColE1/pMB1/pBR322/pUC origin of replication
   5947..6807    -  CDS            AmpR: β-lactamase; bla; confers resistance to ampicillin, carbenicillin, and related antibiotics
   6808..6912    -  promoter       AmpR promoter: bla
   6965..7393    -  rep_origin     f1 ori (sequence partly withheld): f1 bacteriophage origin of replication; arrow indicates direction of (+) strand synthesis
   7398..144     -  CDS            lacZα (fragment) (across the origin): LacZα fragment of β-galactosidase; lacZ fragment
