[The description below was written by a language model from this plasmid's Addgene catalogue record and pLannotate feature annotations shown in this document.]
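Description:
pAAV2/1 is a 7,409 nt AAV packaging (trans) plasmid that supplies the viral Rep and Cap functions needed to produce recombinant adeno-associated virus. The catalogue lists the backbone as unknown, but the annotated features (fragments of the pBluescript multiple cloning site flanked by T7 and T3 promoters, lac promoter/operator elements, a lacZα fragment and an f1 origin) point to a pBluescript-type phagemid. It is propagated in E. coli through a high-copy ColE1/pUC-type origin and selected with ampicillin via the β-lactamase gene.

The insert is recorded as Rep2/Cap1, that is, the replication genes of AAV serotype 2 joined to the capsid gene of AAV serotype 1, with expression driven by a truncated P5 promoter. The feature table annotates the Rep52 reading frame and, immediately downstream, a VP1 capsid reading frame. The automated tool labelled the capsid by similarity to the AAV2 reference protein, so its description of heparan sulfate binding reflects that reference rather than the AAV1 capsid named in the catalogue entry. The larger Rep proteins and the P5 element are not annotated separately, although there is unannotated sequence upstream of Rep52 where they would be expected. As in the native virus, VP1, VP2 and VP3 would arise from the single cap frame and assemble into the icosahedral shell, while the Rep proteins replicate the vector genome and load it into capsids.

No inverted terminal repeats are annotated, consistent with a helper construct that is not itself packaged. Plasmids of this type are typically co-transfected into producer cells with an ITR-flanked transgene plasmid and adenoviral helper functions, here yielding AAV2-ITR genomes pseudotyped in AAV1 capsids.
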