Addgene plasmid #112862: pAAV2/1
Purpose: AAV packaging plasmid expressing Rep/Cap genes
Depositing lab: James M. Wilson. Depositing organization: University of Pennsylvania.
Backbone
  Vector backbone: unknown
  Vector type: AAV
Growth in bacteria
  Bacterial resistance: Ampicillin, 100 μg/mL
  Growth temperature: 37°C
  Growth strain: DH5alpha
  Copy number: Unknown
Gene/Insert
  Gene/Insert name: Rep2/Cap1
  Species: AAV
  Promoter: Truncated P5
  Cloning method: Unknown
  Sequencing primers: 5′ KS primer
Terms and licenses: Academic/Nonprofit Terms; Industry Terms: Not Available to Industry
How to cite: pAAV2/1 was a gift from James M. Wilson (Addgene plasmid # 112862 ; http://n2t.net/addgene:112862 ; RRID:Addgene_112862)
